>Addgene plasmid #131590 | CTV | depositor full sequence | sequence record 252296 | CTV sequence 7781 bps
AGCGCCCAATACGCAAACCGCCTCTCCCCGCGCGTTGGCCGATTCATTAATGCAGCTGGCACGACAGGTT
TCCCGACTGGAAAGCGGGCAGTGAGCGCAACGCAATTAATGTGAGTTAGCTCACTCATTAGGCACCCCAG
GCTTTACACTTTATGCTTCCGGCTCGTATGTTGTGTGGAATTGTGAGCGGATAACAATTTCACACAGGAA
ACAGCTATGACCATGATTACGCCAAGCTATTTAGGTGACACTATAGAATACTCAAGCTATGCATCAAGCT
TGGTACCGAGCTCGGATCCACTAGAGAACATTTTGAGGCATTTCAGTCAGTTGCTCAATGTACCTATAAC
CAGACCGTTCAGCTGGATATTACGGCCTTTTTAAAGACCGTAAAGAAAAATAAGACTAGGTGTGTCAGTT
AGGGTGTGGAAAGTCCCCAGGCTCCCCAGCAGGCAGAAGTATGCAAAGCATGCATCTCAATTAGTCAGCA
ACCAGGTGTGGAAAGTCCCCAGGCTCCCCAGCAGGCAGAAGTATGCAAAGCATGCATCTCAATTAGTCAG
CAACCATAGTCCCGCCCCTAACTCCGCCCATCCCGCCCCTAACTCCGCCCAGTTCCGCCCATTCTCCGCC
CCATGGCTGACTAATTTTTTTTATTTATGCAGAGGCCGAGGCCGCCTCTGCCTCTGAGCTATTCCAGAAG
TAGTGAGGAGGCTTTTTTGGAGGCCTAGGCTTTTGCAAAAAGCTCCCGGGAGCTTGTATATCCATTTTCG
GATCTGATCAAGAGACAGGATGAGGATCGTTTCGCATGATTGAACAAGATGGATTGCACGCAGGTTCTCC
GGCCGCTTGGGTGGAGAGGCTATTCGGCTATGACTGGGCACAACAGACAATCGGCTGCTCTGATGCCGCC
GTGTTCCGGCTGTCAGCGCAGGGGCGCCCGGTTCTTTTTGTCAAGACCGACCTGTCCGGTGCCCTGAATG
AACTGCAGGACGAGGCAGCGCGGCTATCGTGGCTGGCCACGACGGGCGTTCCTTGCGCAGCTGTGCTCGA
CGTTGTCACTGAAGCGGGAAGGGACTGGCTGCTATTGGGCGAAGTGCCGGGGCAGGATCTCCTGTCATCT
CACCTTGCTCCTGCCGAGAAAGTATCCATCATGGCTGATGCAATGCGGCGGCTGCATACGCTTGATCCGG
CTACCTGCCCATTCGACCACCAAGCGAAACATCGCATCGAGCGAGCACGTACTCGGATGGAAGCCGGTCT
TGTCGATCAGGATGATCTGGACGAAGAGCATCAGGGGCTCGCGCCAGCCGAACTGTTCGCCAGGCTCAAG
GCGCGCATGCCCGACGGCGAGGATCTCGTCGTGACCCATGGCGATGCCTGCTTGCCGAATATCATGGTGG
AAAATGGCCGCTTTTCTGGATTCATCGACTGTGGCCGGCTGGGTGTGGCGGACCGCTATCAGGACATAGC
GTTGGCTACCCGTGATATTGCTGAAGAGCTTGGCGGCGAATGGGCTGACCGCTTCCTCGTGCTTTACGGT
ATCGCCGCTCCCGATTCGCAGCGCATCGCCTTCTATCGCCTTCTTGACGAGTTCTTCTGAGCGGGACTCT
GGGGTTCGAAATGACCGACCAAGCGACGCCCAACCTGCCATCACGAGATTTCGATTCCACCGCCGCCTTC
TATGAAAGGTTGGGCTTCGGAATCGTTTTCCGGGACGCCGGCTGGATGATCCTCCAGCGCGGGGATCTCA
TGCTGGAGTTCTTCGCCCACCCCAACTTGTTTATTGCAGCTTATAATGGTTACAAATAAAGCAATAGCAT
CACAAATTTCACAAATAAAGCATTTTTTTCACTGCATTCTAGTTGTGGTTTGTCCAAACTCATCAATGTA
TCTTACTAGTAACGGCCGCCAGTGTGCTGGAATTCGCCCTTGCGAAGATACGGCCACGGGTGCTCTTGAT
CCTGTGGCTGATTTTGGACTGTGCTGCTCGCAGCTGCTGATGAATCACATACTTCCTCCATTTTCTTCCA
CTGATTGACTGTTATAATTTCCCTAATTTCCAGGTCAAGGTGCTGTGCATTGTGGTAATAGATGTGACAT
GACGTCACTTCCAAAGGACCAATGAACATGTCTGACCAATTTCATATAATGTGAAAACGATTTTCATAGG
CAGAATAAATAACATTTAAATTAAACTGGGCATCAGCGCAATTCAATTGGTTTGGTAATAGCAAGGGAAA
ATAGAATGAAGTGATCTCCAAAAAATAAGTACTTTTTGACTGTAAATAAAATTGTAAGGAGTAAAAAGTA
CTTTTTTTTCTAAAAAAATGTAATTAAGTAAAAGTAAAAGTATTGATTTTTAATTGTACTCAAGTAAAGT
AAAAATCCCCAAAAATAATACTTAAGTACAGTAATCAAGTAAAATTACTCAAGTACTTTACACCTCTGGT
TCTTGACCCCCTACCTTCATTGCGGAACCCCTATTTGTTTATTTTTCTAAATACATTCAAATATGTATCC
GCTCATGAGACAATAACCCTGATAAATGCTTCAATAATATTGAAAAAGGAAGAGTATGAGTATTCAACAT
TTCCGTGTCGCCCTTATTCCCTTTTTTGCGGCATTTTGCCTTCCTGTTTTTGCTCACCCAGAAACGCTGG
TGAAAGTAAAAGATGCTGAAGATCAGTTGGGTGCACGAGTGGGTTACATCGAACTGGATCTCAACAGCGG
TAAGATCCTTGAGAGTTTTCGCCCCGAAGAACGTTTTCCAATGATGAGCACTTTTAAAGTTCTGCTATGT
GGCGCGGTATTATCCCGTATTGACGCCGGGCAAGAGCAACTCGGTCGCCGCATACACTATTCTCAGAATG
ACTTGGTTGAGTACTCACCAGTCACAGAAAAGCATCTTACGGATGGCATGACAGTAAGAGAATTATGCAG
TGCTGCCATAACCATGAGTGATAACACTGCGGCCAACTTACTTCTGACAACGATCGGAGGACCGAAGGAG
CTAACCGCTTTTTTGCACAACATGGGGGATCATGTAACTCGCCTTGATCGTTGGGAACCGGAGCTGAATG
AAGCCATACCAAACGACGAGCGTGACACCACGATGCCTGTAGCAATGGCAACAACGTTGCGCAAACTATT
AACTGGCGAACTACTTACTCTAGCTTCCCGGCAACAATTAATAGACTGGATGGAGGCGGATAAAGTTGCA
GGACCACTTCTGCGCTCGGCCCTTCCGGCTGGCTGGTTTATTGCTGATAAATCTGGAGCCGGTGAGCGTG
GGTCTCGCGGTATCATTGCAGCACTGGGGCCAGATGGTAAGCCCTCCCGTATCGTAGTTATCTACACGAC
GGGGAGTCAGGCAACTATGGATGAACGAAATAGACAGATCGCTGAGATAGGTGCCTCACTGATTAAGCAT
TGGTAACTGTCAGACCAACCCATATCCACTCTGTTCCACACAGGTCAGAGGTTTGTCCAGGAGTTCTTGA
CAGAGGTGTAAAAAGTACTCAAAAATTTTACTCAAGTGAAAGTACAAGTACTTAGGGAAAATTTTACTCA
ATTAAAAGTAAAAGTATCTGGCTAGAATCTTACTTGAGTAAAAGTAAAAAAGTACTCCATTAAAATTGTA
CTTGAGTATTAAGGAAGTAAAAGTAAAAGCAAGAAAGAAAACTAGAGATTCTTGTTTAAGCTTTTAATCT
CAAAAAACATTAAATGAAATGCATACAAGGTTTTATCCTGCTTTAGAACTGTTTGTATTTAATTATCAAA
CTATAAGACAGACAATCTAATGCCAGTACACGCTACTCAAAGTTGTAAAACCTCAGATTTAACTTCAGTA
GAAGCTGATTCTCAAAATTGTTAGTGTCAAGCCTAGCTCTTTTGGGGCTGAAAAGCAATCCTGCAGTGCT
GAAAAGCCTCTCACAGGCAGCCGATGCGGGAAGAGGTGTATTAGTCTTGATAGAGAGGCTGCAAATAGCA
GGAAACGTGAGCAGAGACTCCCTGGTGTCTGAAACACAGGCCAGATGGGAAGGGCGAATTCTGCAGATAT
CAAATATTATACGCAAGGCGACAAGGTGCTGATGCCGCTGGCGATTCAGGTTCATCATGCCGTTTGTGAT
GGCTTCCATGTCGGCAGAATGCTTAATGAATATATCCATCACACTGGCGGCCGCTCGAGCATGCATCTAG
AGGGCCCAATTCGCCCTATAGTGAGTCGTATTACAATTCACTGGCCGTCGTTTTACAACGTCGTGACTGG
GAAAACCCTGGCGTTACCCAACTTAATCGCCTTGCAGCACATCCCCCTTTCGCCAGCTGGCGTAATAGCG
AAGAGGCCCGCACCGATCGCCCTTCCCAACAGTTGCGCAGCCTGAATGGCGAATGG
[124 nt withheld, positions 4397-4520]
C
[91 nt withheld, positions 4522-4612]
A
[49 nt withheld, positions 4614-4662]
CCTTTGACGTTGGAGTCCACGTTCTTT
[37 nt withheld, positions 4690-4726]
ACCCTATCTCGGTCTATTCTTTTGATTTATAAGGGATTTTGCCGATTTCGGCCTATTGGTTAAAAAATGA
GCTGATTTAACAAAAATTTAACGCGAATTTTAACAAAATTCAGGGCGCAAGGGCTGCTAAAGGAAGCGGA
ACACGTAGAAAGCCAGTCCGCAGAAACGGTGCTGACCCCGGATGAATGTCAGCTACTGGGCTATCTGGAC
AAGGGAAAACGCAAGCGCAAAGAGAAAGCAGGTAGCTTGCAGTGGGCTTACATGGCGATAGCTAGACTGG
GCGGTTTTATGGACAGCAAGCGAACCGGAATTGCCAGCTGGGGCGCCCTCTGGTAAGGTTGGGAAGCCCT
GCAAAGTAAACTGGATGGCTTTCTTGCCGCCAAGGATCTGATGGCGCAGGGGATCAAGATCTGATCAAGA
GACAGGATGAGGATCGTTTCGCATGATTGAACAAGATGGATTGCACGCAGGTTCTCCGGCCGCTTGGGTG
GAGAGGCTATTCGGCTATGACTGGGCACAACAGACAATCGGCTGCTCTGATGCCGCCGTGTTCCGGCTGT
CAGCGCAGGGGCGCCCGGTTCTTTTTGTCAAGACCGACCTGTCCGGTGCCCTGAATGAACTGCAGGACGA
GGCAGCGCGGCTATCGTGGCTGGCCACGACGGGCGTTCCTTGCGCAGCTGTGCTCGACGTTGTCACTGAA
GCGGGAAGGGACTGGCTGCTATTGGGCGAAGTGCCGGGGCAGGATCTCCTGTCATCCCACCTTGCTCCTG
CCGAGAAAGTATCCATCATGGCTGATGCAATGCGGCGGCTGCATACGCTTGATCCGGCTACCTGCCCATT
CGACCACCAAGCGAAACATCGCATCGAGCGAGCACGTACTCGGATGGAAGCCGGTCTTGTCGATCAGGAT
GATCTGGACGAAGAGCATCAGGGGCTCGCGCCAGCCGAACTGTTCGCCAGGCTCAAGGCGCGCATGCCCG
ACGGCGAGGATCTCGTCGTGACCCATGGCGATGCCTGCTTGCCGAATATCATGGTGGAAAATGGCCGCTT
TTCTGGATTCATCGACTGTGGCCGGCTGGGTGTGGCGGACCGCTATCAGGACATAGCGTTGGCTACCCGT
GATATTGCTGAAGAGCTTGGCGGCGAATGGGCTGACCGCTTCCTCGTGCTTTACGGTATCGCCGCTCCCG
ATTCGCAGCGCATCGCCTTCTATCGCCTTCTTGACGAGTTCTTCTGAATTGAAAAAGGAAGAGTATGAGT
ATTCAACATTTCCGTGTCGCCCTTATTCCCTTTTTTGCGGCATTTTGCCTTCCTGTTTTTGCTCACCCAG
AAACGCTGGTGAAAGTAAAAGATGCTGAAGATCAGTTGGGTGCACGAGTGGGTTACATCGAACTGGATCT
CAACAGCGGTAAGATCCTTGAGAGTTTTCGCCCCGAAGAACGTTTTCCAATGATGAGCACTTTTAAAGTT
CTGCTATGTGGCGCGGTATTATCCCGTATTGACGCCGGGCAAGAGCAACTCGGTCGCCGCATACACTATT
CTCAGAATGACTTGGTTGAGTACTCACCAGTCACAGAAAAGCATCTTACGGATGGCATGACAGTAAGAGA
ATTATGCAGTGCTGCCATAACCATGAGTGATAACACTGCGGCCAACTTACTTCTGACAACGATCGGAGGA
CCGAAGGAGCTAACCGCTTTTTTGCACAACATGGGGGATCATGTAACTCGCCTTGATCGTTGGGAACCGG
AGCTGAATGAAGCCATACCAAACGACGAGCGTGACACCACGATGCCTGTAGCAATGGCAACAACGTTGCG
CAAACTATTAACTGGCGAACTACTTACTCTAGCTTCCCGGCAACAATTAATAGACTGGATGGAGGCGGAT
AAAGTTGCAGGACCACTTCTGCGCTCGGCCCTTCCGGCTGGCTGGTTTATTGCTGATAAATCTGGAGCCG
GTGAGCGTGGGTCTCGCGGTATCATTGCAGCACTGGGGCCAGATGGTAAGCCCTCCCGTATCGTAGTTAT
CTACACGACGGGGAGTCAGGCAACTATGGATGAACGAAATAGACAGATCGCTGAGATAGGTGCCTCACTG
ATTAAGCATTGGTAACTGTCAGACCAAGTTTACTCATATATACTTTAGATTGATTTAAAACTTCATTTTT
AATTTAAAAGGATCTAGGTGAAGATCCTTTTTGATAATCTCATGACCAAAATCCCTTAACGTGAGTTTTC
GTTCCACTGAGCGTCAGACCCCGTAGAAAAGATCAAAGGATCTTCTTGAGATCCTTTTTTTCTGCGCGTA
ATCTGCTGCTTGCAAACAAAAAAACCACCGCTACCAGCGGTGGTTTGTTTGCCGGATCAAGAGCTACCAA
CTCTTTTTCCGAAGGTAACTGGCTTCAGCAGAGCGCAGATACCAAATACTGTTCTTCTAGTGTAGCCGTA
GTTAGGCCACCACTTCAAGAACTCTGTAGCACCGCCTACATACCTCGCTCTGCTAATCCTGTTACCAGTG
GCTGCTGCCAGTGGCGATAAGTCGTGTCTTACCGGGTTGGACTCAAGACGATAGTTACCGGATAAGGCGC
AGCGGTCGGGCTGAACGGGGGGTTCGTGCACACAGCCCAGCTTGGAGCGAACGACCTACACCGAACTGAG
ATACCTACAGCGTGAGCTATGAGAAAGCGCCACGCTTCCCGAAGGGAGAAAGGCGGACAGGTATCCGGTA
AGCGGCAGGGTCGGAACAGGAGAGCGCACGAGGGAGCTTCCAGGGGGAAACGCCTGGTATCTTTATAGTC
CTGTCGGGTTTCGCCACCTCTGACTTGAGCGTCGATTTTTGTGATGCTCGTCAGGGGGGCGGAGCCTATG
GAAAAACGCCAGCAACGCGGCCTTTTTACGGTTCCTGGCCTTTTGCTGGCCTTTTGCTCACATGTTCTTT
CCTGCGTTATCCCCTGATTCTGTGGATAACCGTATTACCGCCTTTGAGTGAGCTGATACCGCTCGCCGCA
GCCGAACGACCGAGCGCAGCGAGTCAGTGAGCGAGGAAGCGGAAG
Features (pLannotate 1.2.2; 21 found; start..end, strand, type, name):
      2..94      +  CDS            lacI (fragment): lac repressor; lacI; The lac repressor binds to the lac operator to inhibit transcription in E. coli. This inhibition can be relieved by adding lactose or isopropyl-β-D-thiogalactopyranoside (IPTG).
    107..128     +  protein_bind   CAP binding site: CAP binding activates transcription in the presence of cAMP. E. coli catabolite activator protein
    143..173     +  promoter       lac promoter: promoter for the E. coli lac operon
    181..197     +  protein_bind   lac operator: The lac repressor binds to the lac operator to inhibit transcription in E. coli. This inhibition can be relieved by adding lactose or isopropyl-β-D-thiogalactopyranoside (IPTG). lac repressor encoded by lacI
    239..257     +  promoter       SP6 promoter: promoter for bacteriophage SP6 RNA polymerase
    305..404     +  CDS            CmR (fragment): chloramphenicol acetyltransferase; cat; confers resistance to chloramphenicol
    410..739     +  promoter       SV40 promoter: SV40 enhancer and early promoter
    806..1597    +  CDS            neo: KKA2_KLEPN - Also known as kan, nptII. Experimental evidence at protein level: Swiss-Prot protein existence level 1. Resistance to kanamycin, neomycin, paromomycin, ribostamycin, butirosin and gentamicin B. From Klebsiella pneumoniae.
   1621..1779    +  CDS            ble (fragment): BLE_KLEPN - Experimental evidence at protein level: Swiss-Prot protein existence level 1. Binding protein with a strong affinity to the bleomycin family of antibiotics. Binds to CL990; an antimitotic-antibiotic compound. From Klebsiella pneumoniae.
   1774..1895    +  polyA_signal   SV40 poly(A) signal: SV40 polyadenylation signal
   2484..2575    +  promoter       AmpR promoter: bla
   2576..3436    +  CDS            AmpR: β-lactamase; bla; confers resistance to ampicillin, carbenicillin, and related antibiotics
   4061..4161    +  CDS            CmR (fragment): chloramphenicol acetyltransferase; cat; confers resistance to chloramphenicol
   4215..4233    -  promoter       T7 promoter: promoter for bacteriophage T7 RNA polymerase
   4236..4393    +  CDS            lacZα (fragment): LacZα fragment of β-galactosidase; lacZ fragment
   4397..4825    +  rep_origin     f1 ori (sequence partly withheld): f1 bacteriophage origin of replication; arrow indicates direction of (+) strand synthesis
   4838..5137    +  CDS            tnpA (fragment): TN5P_ECOLX - Also known as tnp. Experimental evidence at protein level: Swiss-Prot protein existence level 1. Mediates transposition of transposon Tn5 by a 'cut and paste' mechanism. First, the monomeric transposase binds the 19 bp inverted DNA repeats flanking the transposon. Then, dimerization of the DNA- bound transposase creates a synaptic DNA complex. After nicking of the first DNA strand, excision of the transposon proceeds through a series of intermediates. The transposase then mediates the insertion of the transposon at a new site by strand transfer. The activity of the wild- type tran
   5169..5960    +  CDS            neo: KKA2_KLEPN - Also known as kan, nptII. Experimental evidence at protein level: Swiss-Prot protein existence level 1. Resistance to kanamycin, neomycin, paromomycin, ribostamycin, butirosin and gentamicin B. From Klebsiella pneumoniae.
   5964..5980    +  promoter       AmpR promoter (fragment): bla
   5981..6841    +  CDS            AmpR: β-lactamase; bla; confers resistance to ampicillin, carbenicillin, and related antibiotics
   7012..7600    +  rep_origin     ori: high-copy-number ColE1/pMB1/pBR322/pUC origin of replication
