>Addgene plasmid #131590 | CTV | addgene full sequence | sequence record 257089 | Addgene NGS Result
GCAAGGCGATTAAGTTGGGTAACGCCAGGGTTTTCCCAGTCACGACGTTGTAAAACGACGGCCAGTGAAT
TGTAATACGACTCACTATAGGGCGAATTGGGCCCTCTAGATGCATGCTCGAGCGGCCGCCAGTGTGATGG
ATATATTCATTAAGCATTCTGCCGACATGGAAGCCATCACAAACGGCATGATGAACCTGAATCGCCAGCG
GCATCAGCACCTTGTCGCCTTGCGTATAATATTTGATATCTGCAGAATTCGCCCTTCCCATCTGGCCTGT
GTTTCAGACACCAGGGAGTCTCTGCTCACGTTTCCTGCTATTTGCAGCCTCTCTATCAAGACTAATACAC
CTCTTCCCGCATCGGCTGCCTGTGAGAGGCTTTTCAGCACTGCAGGATTGCTTTTCAGCCCCAAAAGAGC
TAGGCTTGACACTAACAATTTTGAGAATCAGCTTCTACTGAAGTTAAATCTGAGGTTTTACAACTTTGAG
TAGCGTGTACTGGCATTAGATTGTCTGTCTTATAGTTTGATAATTAAATACAAACAGTTCTAAAGCAGGA
TAAAACCTTGTATGCATTTCATTTAATGTTTTTTGAGATTAAAAGCTTAAACAAGAATCTCTAGTTTTCT
TTCTTGCTTTTACTTTTACTTCCTTAATACTCAAGTACAATTTTAATGGAGTACTTTTTTACTTTTACTC
AAGTAAGATTCTAGCCAGATACTTTTACTTTTAATTGAGTAAAATTTTCCCTAAGTACTTGTACTTTCAC
TTGAGTAAAATTTTTGAGTACTTTTTACACCTCTGTCAAGAACTCCTGGACAAACCTCTGACCTGTGTGG
AACAGAGTGGATATGGGTTGGTCTGACAGTTACCAATGCTTAATCAGTGAGGCACCTATCTCAGCGATCT
GTCTATTTCGTTCATCCATAGTTGCCTGACTCCCCGTCGTGTAGATAACTACGATACGGGAGGGCTTACC
ATCTGGCCCCAGTGCTGCAATGATACCGCGAGACCCACGCTCACCGGCTCCAGATTTATCAGCAATAAAC
CAGCCAGCCGGAAGGGCCGAGCGCAGAAGTGGTCCTGCAACTTTATCCGCCTCCATCCAGTCTATTAATT
GTTGCCGGGAAGCTAGAGTAAGTAGTTCGCCAGTTAATAGTTTGCGCAACGTTGTTGCCATTGCTACAGG
CATCGTGGTGTCACGCTCGTCGTTTGGTATGGCTTCATTCAGCTCCGGTTCCCAACGATCAAGGCGAGTT
ACATGATCCCCCATGTTGTGCAAAAAAGCGGTTAGCTCCTTCGGTCCTCCGATCGTTGTCAGAAGTAAGT
TGGCCGCAGTGTTATCACTCATGGTTATGGCAGCACTGCATAATTCTCTTACTGTCATGCCATCCGTAAG
ATGCTTTTCTGTGACTGGTGAGTACTCAACCAAGTCATTCTGAGAATAGTGTATGCGGCGACCGAGTTGC
TCTTGCCCGGCGTCAATACGGGATAATACCGCGCCACATAGCAGAACTTTAAAAGTGCTCATCATTGGAA
AACGTTCTTCGGGGCGAAAACTCTCAAGGATCTTACCGCTGTTGAGATCCAGTTCGATGTAACCCACTCG
TGCACCCAACTGATCTTCAGCATCTTTTACTTTCACCAGCGTTTCTGGGTGAGCAAAAACAGGAAGGCAA
AATGCCGCAAAAAAGGGAATAAGGGCGACACGGAAATGTTGAATACTCATACTCTTCCTTTTTCAATATT
ATTGAAGCATTTATCAGGGTTATTGTCTCATGAGCGGATACATATTTGAATGTATTTAGAAAAATAAACA
AATAGGGGTTCCGCAATGAAGGTAGGGGGTCAAGAACCAGAGGTGTAAAGTACTTGAGTAATTTTACTTG
ATTACTGTACTTAAGTATTATTTTTGGGGATTTTTACTTTACTTGAGTACAATTAAAAATCAATACTTTT
ACTTTTACTTAATTACATTTTTTTAGAAAAAAAAGTACTTTTTACTCCTTACAATTTTATTTACAGTCAA
AAAGTACTTATTTTTTGGAGATCACTTCATTCTATTTTCCCTTGCTATTACCAAACCAATTGAATTGCGC
TGATGCCCAGTTTAATTTAAATGTTATTTATTCTGCCTATGAAAATCGTTTTCACATTATATGAAATTGG
TCAGACATGTTCATTGGTCCTTTGGAAGTGACGTCATGTCACATCTATTACCACAATGCACAGCACCTTG
ACCTGGAAATTAGGGAAATTATAACAGTCAATCAGTGGAAGAAAATGGAGGAAGTATGTGATTCATCAGC
AGCTGCGAGCAGCACAGTCCAAAATCAGCCACAGGATCAAGAGCACCCGTGGCCGTATCTTCGAAGGGCG
AATTCCAGCACACTGGCGGCCGTTACTAGTAAGATACATTGATGAGTTTGGACAAACCACAACTAGAATG
CAGTGAAAAAAATGCTTTATTTGTGAAATTTGTGATGCTATTGCTTTATTTGTAACCATTATAAGCTGCA
ATAAACAAGTTGGGGTGGGCGAAGAACTCCAGCATGAGATCCCCGCGCTGGAGGATCATCCAGCCGGCGT
CCCGGAAAACGATTCCGAAGCCCGACCTTTCATAGAAGGCGGCGGTGGAATCGAAATCTCGTGATGGCAG
GTTGGGCGTCGCTTGGTCGGTCATTTCGAACCCCAGAGTCCCGCTCAGAAGAACTCGTCAAGAAGGCGAT
AGAAGGCGGTGCGCTGCGAATCGGGAGCGGCGATACCGTAAAGCACGAGGAAGCGGTCAGCCCATTCGCC
GCCAAGCTCTTCAGCAATATCACGGGTAGCCAACGCTATGTCCTGATAGCGGTCCGCCACACCCAGCCGG
CCACAGTCGATGAATCCAGAAAAGCGGCCATTTTCCACCATGATATTCGGCAAGCAGGCATCGCCATGGG
TCACGACGAGATCCTCGCCGTCGGGCATGCGCGCCTTGAGCCTGGCGAACAGTTCGGCTGGCGCGAGCCC
CTGATGCTCTTCGTCCAGATCATCCTGATCGACAAGACCGGCTTCCATCCGAGTACGTGCTCGCTCGATG
CGATGTTTCGCTTGGTGGTCGAATGGGCAGGTAGCCGGATCAAGCGTATGCAGCCGCCGCATTGCATCAG
CCATGATGGATACTTTCTCGGCAGGAGCAAGGTGAGATGACAGGAGATCCTGCCCCGGCACTTCGCCCAA
TAGCAGCCAGTCCCTTCCCGCTTCAGTGACAACGTCGAGCACAGCTGCGCAAGGAACGCCCGTCGTGGCC
AGCCACGATAGCCGCGCTGCCTCGTCCTGCAGTTCATTCAGGGCACCGGACAGGTCGGTCTTGACAAAAA
GAACCGGGCGCCCCTGCGCTGACAGCCGGAACACGGCGGCATCAGAGCAGCCGATTGTCTGTTGTGCCCA
GTCATAGCCGAATAGCCTCTCCACCCAAGCGGCCGGAGAACCTGCGTGCAATCCATCTTGTTCAATCATG
CGAAACGATCCTCATCCTGTCTCTTGATCAGATCCGAAAATGGATATACAAGCTCCCGGGAGCTTTTTGC
AAAAGCCTAGGCCTCCAAAAAAGCCTCCTCACTACTTCTGGAATAGCTCAGAGGCAGAGGCGGCCTCGGC
CTCTGCATAAATAAAAAAAATTAGTCAGCCATGGGGCGGAGAATGGGCGGAACTGGGCGGAGTTAGGGGC
GGGATGGGCGGAGTTAGGGGCGGGACTATGGTTGCTGACTAATTGAGATGCATGCTTTGCATACTTCTGC
CTGCTGGGGAGCCTGGGGACTTTCCACACCTGGTTGCTGACTAATTGAGATGCATGCTTTGCATACTTCT
GCCTGCTGGGGAGCCTGGGGACTTTCCACACCCTAACTGACACACCTAGTCTTATTTTTCTTTACGGTCT
TTAAAAAGGCCGTAATATCCAGCTGAACGGTCTGGTTATAGGTACATTGAGCAACTGACTGAAATGCCTC
AAAATGTTCTCTAGTGGATCCGAGCTCGGTACCAAGCTTGATGCATAGCTTGAGTATTCTATAGTGTCAC
CTAAATAGCTTGGCGTAATCATGGTCATAGCTGTTTCCTGTGTGAAATTGTTATCCGCTCACAATTCCAC
ACAACATACGAGCCGGAAGCATAAAGTGTAAAGCCTGGGGTGCCTAATGAGTGAGCTAACTCACATTAAT
TGCGTTGCGCTCACTGCCCGCTTTCCAGTCGGGAAACCTGTCGTGCCAGCTGCATTAATGAATCGGCCAA
CGCGCGGGGAGAGGCGGTTTGCGTATTGGGCGCTCTTCCGCTTCCTCGCTCACTGACTCGCTGCGCTCGG
TCGTTCGGCTGCGGCGAGCGGTATCAGCTCACTCAAAGGCGGTAATACGGTTATCCACAGAATCAGGGGA
TAACGCAGGAAAGAACATGTGAGCAAAAGGCCAGCAAAAGGCCAGGAACCGTAAAAAGGCCGCGTTGCTG
GCGTTTTTCCATAGGCTCCGCCCCCCTGACGAGCATCACAAAAATCGACGCTCAAGTCAGAGGTGGCGAA
ACCCGACAGGACTATAAAGATACCAGGCGTTTCCCCCTGGAAGCTCCCTCGTGCGCTCTCCTGTTCCGAC
CCTGCCGCTTACCGGATACCTGTCCGCCTTTCTCCCTTCGGGAAGCGTGGCGCTTTCTCATAGCTCACGC
TGTAGGTATCTCAGTTCGGTGTAGGTCGTTCGCTCCAAGCTGGGCTGTGTGCACGAACCCCCCGTTCAGC
CCGACCGCTGCGCCTTATCCGGTAACTATCGTCTTGAGTCCAACCCGGTAAGACACGACTTATCGCCACT
GGCAGCAGCCACTGGTAACAGGATTAGCAGAGCGAGGTATGTAGGCGGTGCTACAGAGTTCTTGAAGTGG
TGGCCTAACTACGGCTACACTAGAAGAACAGTATTTGGTATCTGCGCTCTGCTGAAGCCAGTTACCTTCG
GAAAAAGAGTTGGTAGCTCTTGATCCGGCAAACAAACCACCGCTGGTAGCGGTGGTTTTTTTGTTTGCAA
GCAGCAGATTACGCGCAGAAAAAAAGGATCTCAAGAAGATCCTTTGATCTTTTCTACGGGGTCTGACGCT
CAGTGGAACGAAAACTCACGTTAAGGGATTTTGGTCATGAGATTATCAAAAAGGATCTTCACCTAGATCC
TTTTAAATTAAAAATGAAGTTTTAAATCAATCTAAAGTATATATGAGTAAACTTGGTCTGACAGTTACCA
ATGCTTAATCAGTGAGGCACCTATCTCAGCGATCTGTCTATTTCGTTCATCCATAGTTGCCTGACTCCCC
GTCGTGTAGATAACTACGATACGGGAGGGCTTACCATCTGGCCCCAGTGCTGCAATGATACCGCGAGACC
CACGCTCACCGGCTCCAGATTTATCAGCAATAAACCAGCCAGCCGGAAGGGCCGAGCGCAGAAGTGGTCC
TGCAACTTTATCCGCCTCCATCCAGTCTATTAATTGTTGCCGGGAAGCTAGAGTAAGTAGTTCGCCAGTT
AATAGTTTGCGCAACGTTGTTGCCATTGCTACAGGCATCGTGGTGTCACGCTCGTCGTTTGGTATGGCTT
CATTCAGCTCCGGTTCCCAACGATCAAGGCGAGTTACATGATCCCCCATGTTGTGCAAAAAAGCGGTTAG
CTCCTTCGGTCCTCCGATCGTTGTCAGAAGTAAGTTGGCCGCAGTGTTATCACTCATGGTTATGGCAGCA
CTGCATAATTCTCTTACTGTCATGCCATCCGTAAGATGCTTTTCTGTGACTGGTGAGTACTCAACCAAGT
CATTCTGAGAATAGTGTATGCGGCGACCGAGTTGCTCTTGCCCGGCGTCAATACGGGATAATACCGCGCC
ACATAGCAGAACTTTAAAAGTGCTCATCATTGGAAAACGTTCTTCGGGGCGAAAACTCTCAAGGATCTTA
CCGCTGTTGAGATCCAGTTCGATGTAACCCACTCGTGCACCCAACTGATCTTCAGCATCTTTTACTTTCA
CCAGCGTTTCTGGGTGAGCAAAAACAGGAAGGCAAAATGCCGCAAAAAAGGGAATAAGGGCGACACGGAA
ATGTTGAATACTCATACTCTTCCTTTTTCAATTCAGAAGAACTCGTCAAGAAGGCGATAGAAGGCGATGC
GCTGCGAATCGGGAGCGGCGATACCGTAAAGCACGAGGAAGCGGTCAGCCCATTCGCCGCCAAGCTCTTC
AGCAATATCACGGGTAGCCAACGCTATGTCCTGATAGCGGTCCGCCACACCCAGCCGGCCACAGTCGATG
AATCCAGAAAAGCGGCCATTTTCCACCATGATATTCGGCAAGCAGGCATCGCCATGGGTCACGACGAGAT
CCTCGCCGTCGGGCATGCGCGCCTTGAGCCTGGCGAACAGTTCGGCTGGCGCGAGCCCCTGATGCTCTTC
GTCCAGATCATCCTGATCGACAAGACCGGCTTCCATCCGAGTACGTGCTCGCTCGATGCGATGTTTCGCT
TGGTGGTCGAATGGGCAGGTAGCCGGATCAAGCGTATGCAGCCGCCGCATTGCATCAGCCATGATGGATA
CTTTCTCGGCAGGAGCAAGGTGGGATGACAGGAGATCCTGCCCCGGCACTTCGCCCAATAGCAGCCAGTC
CCTTCCCGCTTCAGTGACAACGTCGAGCACAGCTGCGCAAGGAACGCCCGTCGTGGCCAGCCACGATAGC
CGCGCTGCCTCGTCCTGCAGTTCATTCAGGGCACCGGACAGGTCGGTCTTGACAAAAAGAACCGGGCGCC
CCTGCGCTGACAGCCGGAACACGGCGGCATCAGAGCAGCCGATTGTCTGTTGTGCCCAGTCATAGCCGAA
TAGCCTCTCCACCCAAGCGGCCGGAGAACCTGCGTGCAATCCATCTTGTTCAATCATGCGAAACGATCCT
CATCCTGTCTCTTGATCAGATCTTGATCCCCTGCGCCATCAGATCCTTGGCGGCAAGAAAGCCATCCAGT
TTACTTTGCAGGGCTTCCCAACCTTACCAGAGGGCGCCCCAGCTGGCAATTCCGGTTCGCTTGCTGTCCA
TAAAACCGCCCAGTCTAGCTATCGCCATGTAAGCCCACTGCAAGCTACCTGCTTTCTCTTTGCGCTTGCG
TTTTCCCTTGTCCAGATAGCCCAGTAGCTGACATTCATCCGGGGTCAGCACCGTTTCTGCGGACTGGCTT
TCTACGTGTTCCGCTTCCTTTAGCAGCCCTTGCGCCCTGAATTTTGTTAAAATTCGCGTTAAATTTTTGT
TAAATCAGCTCATTTTTTAACCAATAGGCCGAAATCGGCAAAATCCCTTATAAATCAAAAGAATAGACCG
AGATAGGGT
[37 nt withheld, positions 7360-7396]
AAAGAACGTGGACTCCAACGTCAAAGG
[49 nt withheld, positions 7424-7472]
T
[91 nt withheld, positions 7474-7564]
G
[124 nt withheld, positions 7566-7689]
CCATTCGCCATTCAGGCTGCGCAACTGTTGGGAAGGGCGATCGGTGCGGGCCTCTTCGCTATTACGCCAG
CTGGCGAAAGGGGGATGTGCT
Features (pLannotate 1.2.2; 21 found; start..end, strand, type, name):
     73..91      +  promoter       T7 promoter: promoter for bacteriophage T7 RNA polymerase
    145..245     -  CDS            CmR (fragment): chloramphenicol acetyltransferase; cat; confers resistance to chloramphenicol
    870..1730    -  CDS            AmpR: β-lactamase; bla; confers resistance to ampicillin, carbenicillin, and related antibiotics
   1731..1822    -  promoter       AmpR promoter: bla
   2410..2531    -  polyA_signal   SV40 poly(A) signal: SV40 polyadenylation signal
   2526..2684    -  CDS            ble (fragment): BLE_KLEPN - Experimental evidence at protein level: Swiss-Prot protein existence level 1. Binding protein with a strong affinity to the bleomycin family of antibiotics. Binds to CL990; an antimitotic-antibiotic compound. From Klebsiella pneumoniae.
   2705..3499    -  CDS            NeoR/KanR: aminoglycoside phosphotransferase from Tn5; aph(3')-II (or nptII); confers resistance to neomycin, kanamycin, and G418 (Geneticin®)
   3566..3895    -  promoter       SV40 promoter: SV40 enhancer and early promoter
   3901..4000    -  CDS            CmR (fragment): chloramphenicol acetyltransferase; cat; confers resistance to chloramphenicol
   4048..4066    -  promoter       SP6 promoter: promoter for bacteriophage SP6 RNA polymerase
   4108..4124    -  protein_bind   lac operator: The lac repressor binds to the lac operator to inhibit transcription in E. coli. This inhibition can be relieved by adding lactose or isopropyl-β-D-thiogalactopyranoside (IPTG). lac repressor encoded by lacI
   4132..4162    -  promoter       lac promoter: promoter for the E. coli lac operon
   4177..4198    -  protein_bind   CAP binding site: CAP binding activates transcription in the presence of cAMP. E. coli catabolite activator protein
   4211..4303    -  CDS            lacI (fragment): lac repressor; lacI; The lac repressor binds to the lac operator to inhibit transcription in E. coli. This inhibition can be relieved by adding lactose or isopropyl-β-D-thiogalactopyranoside (IPTG).
   4486..5074    -  rep_origin     ori: high-copy-number ColE1/pMB1/pBR322/pUC origin of replication
   5245..6105    -  CDS            AmpR: β-lactamase; bla; confers resistance to ampicillin, carbenicillin, and related antibiotics
   6106..6122    -  promoter       AmpR promoter (fragment): bla
   6126..6917    -  CDS            neo: KKA2_KLEPN - Also known as kan, nptII. Experimental evidence at protein level: Swiss-Prot protein existence level 1. Resistance to kanamycin, neomycin, paromomycin, ribostamycin, butirosin and gentamicin B. From Klebsiella pneumoniae.
   6949..7248    -  CDS            tnpA (fragment): TN5P_ECOLX - Also known as tnp. Experimental evidence at protein level: Swiss-Prot protein existence level 1. Mediates transposition of transposon Tn5 by a 'cut and paste' mechanism. First, the monomeric transposase binds the 19 bp inverted DNA repeats flanking the transposon. Then, dimerization of the DNA- bound transposase creates a synaptic DNA complex. After nicking of the first DNA strand, excision of the transposon proceeds through a series of intermediates. The transposase then mediates the insertion of the transposon at a new site by strand transfer. The activity of the wild- type tran
   7261..7689    -  rep_origin     f1 ori (sequence partly withheld): f1 bacteriophage origin of replication; arrow indicates direction of (+) strand synthesis
   7693..70      -  CDS            lacZα (fragment) (across the origin): LacZα fragment of β-galactosidase; lacZ fragment
