[The description below was written by a language model from this plasmid's Addgene catalogue record and pLannotate feature annotations shown in this document.]
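Description:
CTV is a 7.8 kb targeting plasmid built on the Promega pGEM-T cloning backbone and catalogued as a bacterial expression vector. Its stated purpose is targeting of a chloramphenicol resistance gene. It replicates in E. coli from a high-copy ColE1/pUC-type origin and is selected with ampicillin. The backbone also carries an f1 origin and the usual pGEM cloning region: lac promoter/operator, a lacZα fragment, and flanking T7 and SP6 promoters. The annotation also detects a second neomycin/kanamycin phosphotransferase gene and a Tn5 transposase fragment in the backbone portion, between the f1 origin and the backbone β-lactamase gene. The record does not explain this.

The cloned segment between the SP6 and T7 promoters is bounded by two short fragments (about 100 bp each) of the chloramphenicol acetyltransferase (cat) gene. These appear to act as homology arms directing recombination into a resident CmR gene. Between the arms lies a Tn5-derived neo cassette with an SV40 enhancer/early promoter, the 795 bp NeoR/KanR coding sequence, a remnant of the adjacent ble gene and an SV40 polyadenylation signal. This is followed by a second complete AmpR gene with its own bla promoter. Recombination through the arms would therefore be expected to disrupt cat and replace it with markers selectable in eukaryotic cells (G418) and in bacteria (ampicillin).

The catalogue gives infectious laryngotracheitis virus as the insert species, although neo is of bacterial transposon origin. This may reflect the intended application, for example modifying a chloramphenicol-marked cloned viral genome, but the record does not state this. The depositor and sequencing-derived records agree in feature content, differ by one nucleotide in length and are shown in opposite orientations.
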