Addgene plasmid #131590: CTV
Purpose: Plasmid for the targeting of chloramphenicol gene
Depositing lab: Joon Tae Park. Depositing organization: Incheon National University.
Backbone
  Vector backbone: pGEM®-T
  Backbone manufacturer: Promega
  Total vector size (bp): 7781
  Vector type: Bacterial Expression
Growth in bacteria
  Bacterial resistance: Ampicillin, 100 μg/mL
  Growth temperature: 37°C
  Growth strain: DH5alpha
  Copy number: High Copy
Gene/Insert
  Gene/Insert name: Neomycin resistance gene (alt name: neo-r)
  Species: Infectious laryngotracheitis virus (ILTV) (Gallid herpesvirus 1)
  Insert size (bp): 795
Terms and licenses: Academic/Nonprofit Terms; Industry Terms: Not Available to Industry
How to cite: CTV was a gift from Joon Tae Park (Addgene plasmid # 131590 ; http://n2t.net/addgene:131590 ; RRID:Addgene_131590)
